>Addgene plasmid #116275 | pHAGE-EGFR-L838V | addgene full sequence | sequence record 250615 | Addgene NGS Result
GGGGACCCGACAGGCCCGAAGGAATAGAAGAAGAAGGTGGAGAGAGAGACAGAGACAGATCCATTCGATT
AGTGAACGGATCTCGACGGTATCGCCGAATTCACAAATGGCAGTATTCATCCACAATTTTAAAAGAAAAG
GGGGGATTGGGGGGTACAGTGCAGGGGAAAGAATAGTAGACATAATAGCAACAGACATACAAACTAAAGA
ATTACAAAAACAAATTACAAAAATTCAAAATTTTCGGGTTTATTACAGGGACAGCAGAGATCCAGTTTGG
ACTAGTCGTGAGGCTCCGGTGCCCGTCAGTGGGCAGAGCGCACATCGCCCACAGTCCCCGAGAAGTTGGG
GGGAGGGGTCGGCAATTGAACCGGTGCCTAGAGAAGGTGGCGCGGGGTAAACTGGGAAAGTGATGTCGTG
TACTGGCTCCGCCTTTTTCCCGAGGGTGGGGGAGAACCGTATATAAGTGCAGTAGTCGCCGTGAACGTTC
TTTTTCGCAACGGGTTTGCCGCCAGAACACAGGTAAGTGCCGTGTGTGGTTCCCGCGGGCCTGGCCTCTT
TACGGGTTATGGCCCTTGCGTGCCTTGAATTACTTCCACCTGGCTGCAGTACGTGATTCTTGATCCCGAG
CTTCGGGTTGGAAGTGGGTGGGAGAGTTCGAGGCCTTGCGCTTAAGGAGCCCCTTCGCCTCGTGCTTGAG
TTGAGGCCTGGCCTGGGCGCTGGGGCCGCCGCGTGCGAATCTGGTGGCACCTTCGCGCCTGTCTCGCTGC
TTTCGATAAGTCTCTAGCCATTTAAAATTTTTGATGACCTGCTGCGACGCTTTTTTTCTGGCAAGATAGT
CTTGTAAATGCGGGCCAAGATCTGCACACTGGTATTTCGGTTTTTGGGGCCGCGGGCGGCGACGGGGCCC
GTGCGTCCCAGCGCACATGTTCGGCGAGGCGGGGCCTGCGAGCGCGGCCACCGAGAATCGGACGGGGGTA
GTCTCAAGCTGGCCGGCCTGCTCTGGTGCCTGGCCTCGCGCCGCCGTGTATCGCCCCGCCCTGGGCGGCA
AGGCTGGCCCGGTCGGCACCAGTTGCGTGAGCGGAAAGATGGCCGCTTCCCGGCCCTGCTGCAGGGAGCT
CAAAATGGAGGACGCGGCGCTCGGGAGAGCGGGCGGGTGAGTCACCCACACAAAGGAAAAGGGCCTTTCC
GTCCTCAGCCGTCGCTTCATGTGACTCCACGGAGTACCGGGCGCCGTCCAGGCACCTCGATTAGTTCTCG
AGCTTTTGGAGTACGTCGTCTTTAGGTTGGGGGGAGGGGTTTTATGCGATGGAGTTTCCCCACACTGAGT
GGGTGGAGACTGAAGTTAGGCCAGCTTGGCACTTGATGTAATTCTCCTTGGAATTTGCCCTTTTTGAGTT
TGGATCTTGGTTCATTCTCAAGCCTCAGACAGTGGTTCAAAGTTTTTTTCTTCCATTTCAGGTGTCGTGA
AGCGGCCCTGCAGATATCAACAAGTTTGTACAAAAAAGCAGGCACCATGCGACCCTCCGGGACGGCCGGG
GCAGCGCTCCTGGCGCTGCTGGCTGCGCTCTGCCCGGCGAGTCGGGCTCTGGAGGAAAAGAAAGTTTGCC
AAGGCACGAGTAACAAGCTCACGCAGTTGGGCACTTTTGAAGATCATTTTCTCAGCCTCCAGAGGATGTT
CAATAACTGTGAGGTGGTCCTTGGGAATTTGGAAATTACCTATGTGCAGAGGAATTATGATCTTTCCTTC
TTAAAGACCATCCAGGAGGTGGCTGGTTATGTCCTCATTGCCCTCAACACAGTGGAGCGAATTCCTTTGG
AAAACCTGCAGATCATCAGAGGAAATATGTACTACGAAAATTCCTATGCCTTAGCAGTCTTATCTAACTA
TGATGCAAATAAAACCGGACTGAAGGAGCTGCCCATGAGAAATTTACAGGAAATCCTGCATGGCGCCGTG
CGGTTCAGCAACAACCCTGCCCTGTGCAACGTGGAGAGCATCCAGTGGCGGGACATAGTCAGCAGTGACT
TTCTCAGCAACATGTCGATGGACTTCCAGAACCACCTGGGCAGCTGCCAAAAGTGTGATCCAAGCTGTCC
CAATGGGAGCTGCTGGGGTGCAGGAGAGGAGAACTGCCAGAAACTGACCAAAATCATCTGTGCCCAGCAG
TGCTCCGGGCGCTGCCGTGGCAAGTCCCCCAGTGACTGCTGCCACAACCAGTGTGCTGCAGGCTGCACAG
GCCCCCGGGAGAGCGACTGCCTGGTCTGCCGCAAATTCCGAGACGAAGCCACGTGCAAGGACACCTGCCC
CCCACTCATGCTCTACAACCCCACCACGTACCAGATGGATGTGAACCCCGAGGGCAAATACAGCTTTGGT
GCCACCTGCGTGAAGAAGTGTCCCCGTAATTATGTGGTGACAGATCACGGCTCGTGCGTCCGAGCCTGTG
GGGCCGACAGCTATGAGATGGAGGAAGACGGCGTCCGCAAGTGTAAGAAGTGCGAAGGGCCTTGCCGCAA
AGTGTGTAACGGAATAGGTATTGGTGAATTTAAAGACTCACTCTCCATAAATGCTACGAATATTAAACAC
TTCAAAAACTGCACCTCCATCAGTGGCGATCTCCACATCCTGCCGGTGGCATTTAGGGGTGACTCCTTCA
CACATACTCCTCCTCTGGATCCACAGGAACTGGATATTCTGAAAACCGTAAAGGAAATCACAGGGTTTTT
GCTGATTCAGGCTTGGCCTGAAAACAGGACGGACCTCCATGCCTTTGAGAACCTAGAAATCATACGCGGC
AGGACCAAGCAACATGGTCAGTTTTCTCTTGCAGTCGTCAGCCTGAACATAACATCCTTGGGATTACGCT
CCCTCAAGGAGATAAGTGATGGAGATGTGATAATTTCAGGAAACAAAAATTTGTGCTATGCAAATACAAT
AAACTGGAAAAAACTGTTTGGGACCTCCGGTCAGAAAACCAAAATTATAAGCAACAGAGGTGAAAACAGC
TGCAAGGCCACAGGCCAGGTCTGCCATGCCTTGTGCTCCCCCGAGGGCTGCTGGGGCCCGGAGCCCAGGG
ACTGCGTCTCTTGCCGGAATGTCAGCCGAGGCAGGGAATGCGTGGACAAGTGCAACCTTCTGGAGGGTGA
GCCAAGGGAGTTTGTGGAGAACTCTGAGTGCATACAGTGCCACCCAGAGTGCCTGCCTCAGGCCATGAAC
ATCACCTGCACAGGACGGGGACCAGACAACTGTATCCAGTGTGCCCACTACATTGACGGCCCCCACTGCG
TCAAGACCTGCCCGGCAGGAGTCATGGGAGAAAACAACACCCTGGTCTGGAAGTACGCAGACGCCGGCCA
TGTGTGCCACCTGTGCCATCCAAACTGCACCTACGGATGCACTGGGCCAGGTCTTGAAGGCTGTCCAACG
AATGGGCCTAAGATCCCGTCCATCGCCACTGGGATGGTGGGGGCCCTCCTCTTGCTGCTGGTGGTGGCCC
TGGGGATCGGCCTCTTCATGCGAAGGCGCCACATCGTTCGGAAGCGCACGCTGCGGAGGCTGCTGCAGGA
GAGGGAGCTTGTGGAGCCTCTTACACCCAGTGGAGAAGCTCCCAACCAAGCTCTCTTGAGGATCTTGAAG
GAAACTGAATTCAAAAAGATCAAAGTGCTGGGCTCCGGTGCGTTCGGCACGGTGTATAAGGGACTCTGGA
TCCCAGAAGGTGAGAAAGTTAAAATTCCCGTCGCTATCAAGGAATTAAGAGAAGCAACATCTCCGAAAGC
CAACAAGGAAATCCTCGATGAAGCCTACGTGATGGCCAGCGTGGACAACCCCCACGTGTGCCGCCTGCTG
GGCATCTGCCTCACCTCCACCGTGCAGCTCATCACGCAGCTCATGCCCTTCGGCTGCCTCCTGGACTATG
TCCGGGAACACAAAGACAATATTGGCTCCCAGTACCTGCTCAACTGGTGTGTGCAGATCGCAAAGGGCAT
GAACTACTTGGAGGACCGTCGCTTGGTGCACCGCGACGTGGCAGCCAGGAACGTACTGGTGAAAACACCG
CAGCATGTCAAGATCACAGATTTTGGGCTGGCCAAACTGCTGGGTGCGGAAGAGAAAGAATACCATGCAG
AAGGAGGCAAAGTGCCTATCAAGTGGATGGCATTGGAATCAATTTTACACAGAATCTATACCCACCAGAG
TGATGTCTGGAGCTACGGGGTGACCGTTTGGGAGTTGATGACCTTTGGATCCAAGCCATATGACGGAATC
CCTGCCAGCGAGATCTCCTCCATCCTGGAGAAAGGAGAACGCCTCCCTCAGCCACCCATATGTACCATCG
ATGTCTACATGATCATGGTCAAGTGCTGGATGATAGACGCAGATAGTCGCCCAAAGTTCCGTGAGTTGAT
CATCGAATTCTCCAAAATGGCCCGAGACCCCCAGCGCTACCTTGTCATTCAGGGGGATGAAAGAATGCAT
TTGCCAAGTCCTACAGACTCCAACTTCTACCGTGCCCTGATGGATGAAGAAGACATGGACGACGTGGTGG
ATGCCGACGAGTACCTCATCCCACAGCAGGGCTTCTTCAGCAGCCCCTCCACGTCACGGACTCCCCTCCT
GAGCTCTCTGAGTGCAACCAGCAACAATTCCACCGTGGCTTGCATTGATAGAAATGGGCTGCAAAGCTGT
CCCATCAAGGAAGACAGCTTCTTGCAGCGATACAGCTCAGACCCCACAGGCGCCTTGACTGAGGACAGCA
TAGACGACACCTTCCTCCCAGTGCCTGAATACATAAACCAGTCCGTTCCCAAAAGGCCCGCTGGCTCTGT
GCAGAATCCTGTCTATCACAATCAGCCTCTGAACCCCGCGCCCAGCAGAGACCCACACTACCAGGACCCC
CACAGCACTGCAGTGGGCAACCCCGAGTATCTCAACACTGTCCAGCCCACCTGTGTCAACAGCACATTCG
ACAGCCCTGCCCACTGGGCCCAGAAAGGCAGCCACCAAATTAGCCTGGACAACCCTGACTACCAGCAGGA
CTTCTTTCCCAAGGAAGCCAAGCCAAATGGCATCTTTAAGGGCTCCACAGCTGAAAATGCAGAATACCTA
AGGGTCGCGCCACAAAGCAGTGAATTTATTGGAGCATAGAACCCAGCTTTCTTGTACAAAGTGGTGATAT
CCAATTAACCCTCACTAAAGGTTTAGAGTTTGATTAGTATGTTTGCCCTATAGTGAGTCGTATTACCACC
CAACTTTTCTATACAAAGTGGTTGATATCCAGCACAGTGGCGGCCGCTCGAGTCTAGAGGGCCCGCGGTT
CGAAGGTAAGCCTATCCCTAACCCTCTCCTCGGTCTCGATTCTACGCGTACCGGTTAGTAATGAGATCCC
TCCCCCCCCCCTAACGTTACTGGCCGAAGCCGCTTGGAATAAGGCCGGTGTGCGTTTGTCTATATGTTAT
TTTCCACCATATTGCCGTCTTTTGGCAATGTGAGGGCCCGGAAACCTGGCCCTGTCTTCTTGACGAGCAT
TCCTAGGGGTCTTTCCCCTCTCGCCAAAGGAATGCAAGGTCTGTTGAATGTCGTGAAGGAAGCAGTTCCT
CTGGAAGCTTCTTGAAGACAAACAACGTCTGTAGCGACCCTTTGCAGGCAGCGGAACCCCCCACCTGGCG
ACAGGTGCCTCTGCGGCCAAAAGCCACGTGTATAAGATACACCTGCAAAGGCGGCACAACCCCAGTGCCA
CGTTGTGAGTTGGATAGTTGTGGAAAGAGTCAAATGGCTCTCCTCAAGCGTATTCAACAAGGGGCTGAAG
GATGCCCAGAAGGTACCCCATTGTATGGGATCTGATCTGGGGCCTCGGTGCACATGCTTTACATGTGTTT
AGTCGAGGTTAAAAAAACGTCTAGGCCCCCCGAACCACGGGGACGTGGTTTTCCTTTGAAAAACACGATG
ATAATATGGCCACACATATGACCGAGTACAAGCCCACGGTGCGCCTCGCCACCCGCGACGACGTCCCCAG
GGCCGTACGCACCCTCGCCGCCGCGTTCGCCGACTACCCCGCCACGCGCCACACCGTCGATCCGGACCGC
CACATCGAGCGGGTCACCGAGCTGCAAGAACTCTTCCTCACGCGCGTCGGGCTCGACATCGGCAAGGTGT
GGGTCGCGGACGACGGCGCCGCGGTGGCGGTCTGGACCACGCCGGAGAGCGTCGAAGCGGGGGCGGTGTT
CGCCGAGATCGGCCCGCGCATGGCCGAGTTGAGCGGTTCCCGGCTGGCCGCGCAGCAACAGATGGAAGGC
CTCCTGGCGCCGCACCGGCCCAAGGAGCCCGCGTGGTTCCTGGCCACCGTCGGCGTCTCGCCCGACCACC
AGGGCAAGGGTCTGGGCAGCGCCGTCGTGCTCCCCGGAGTGGAGGCGGCCGAGCGCGCCGGGGTGCCCGC
CTTCCTGGAGACCTCCGCGCCCCGCAACCTCCCCTTCTACGAGCGGCTCGGCTTCACCGTCACCGCCGAC
GTCGAGGTGCCCGAAGGACCGCGCACCTGGTGCATGACCCGCAAGCCCGGTGCCTAAATCGATAGATCCT
AATCAACCTCTGGATTACAAAATTTGTGAAAGATTGACTGGTATTCTTAACTATGTTGCTCCTTTTACGC
TATGTGGATACGCTGCTTTAATGCCTTTGTATCATGCTATTGCTTCCCGTATGGCTTTCATTTTCTCCTC
CTTGTATAAATCCTGGTTGCTGTCTCTTTATGAGGAGTTGTGGCCCGTTGTCAGGCAACGTGGCGTGGTG
TGCACTGTGTTTGCTGACGCAACCCCCACTGGTTGGGGCATTGCCACCACCTGTCAGCTCCTTTCCGGGA
CTTTCGCTTTCCCCCTCCCTATTGCCACGGCGGAACTCATCGCCGCCTGCCTTGCCCGCTGCTGGACAGG
GGCTCGGCTGTTGGGCACTGACAATTCCGTGGTGTTGTCGGGGAAATCATCGTCCTTTCCTTGGCTGCTC
GCCTGTGTTGCCACCTGGATTCTGCGCGGGACGTCCTTCTGCTACGTCCCTTCGGCCCTCAATCCAGCGG
ACCTTCCTTCCCGCGGCCTGCTGCCGGCTCTGCGGCCTCTTCCGCGTCTTCGCCTTCGCCCTCAGACGAG
TCGGATCTCCCTTTGGGCCGCCTCCCCGCCTGAGATCCTTTAAGACCAATGACTTACAAGGCAGCTGTAG
ATCTTAGCCACTTTTTAAAAGAAAAGGGGGGACTGGAAGGGCTAATTCACTCCCAACGAAGACAAGATCT
GCTTTTTGCTTGTACTGGGTCTCTCTGGTTAGACCAGATCTGAGCCTGGGAGCTCTCTGGCTAACTAGGG
AACCCACTGCTTAAGCCTCAATAAAGCTTGCCTTGAGTGCTTCAAGTAGTGTGTGCCCGTCTGTTGTGTG
ACTCTGGTAACTAGAGATCCCTCAGACCCTTTTAGTCAGTGTGGAAAATCTCTAGCAGTAGTAGTTCATG
TCATCTTATTATTCAGTATTTATAACTTGCAAAGAAATGAATATCAGAGAGTGAGAGGCCCGGGTTAATT
AAGGAAAGGGCTAGATCATTCTTGAAGACGAAAGGGCCTCGTGATACGCCTATTTTTATAGGTTAATGTC
ATGATAATAATGGTTTCTTAGACGTCAGGTGGCACTTTTCGGGGAAATGTGCGCGGAACCCCTATTTGTT
TATTTTTCTAAATACATTCAAATATGTATCCGCTCATGAGACAATAACCCTGATAAATGCTTCAATAATA
TTGAAAAAGGAAGAGTATGAGTATTCAACATTTCCGTGTCGCCCTTATTCCCTTTTTTGCGGCATTTTGC
CTTCCTGTTTTTGCTCACCCAGAAACGCTGGTGAAAGTAAAAGATGCTGAAGATCAGTTGGGTGCACGAG
TGGGTTACATCGAACTGGATCTCAACAGCGGTAAGATCCTTGAGAGTTTTCGCCCCGAAGAACGTTTTCC
AATGATGAGCACTTTTAAAGTTCTGCTATGTGGCGCGGTATTATCCCGTGTTGACGCCGGGCAAGAGCAA
CTCGGTCGCCGCATACACTATTCTCAGAATGACTTGGTTGAGTACTCACCAGTCACAGAAAAGCATCTTA
CGGATGGCATGACAGTAAGAGAATTATGCAGTGCTGCCATAACCATGAGTGATAACACTGCGGCCAACTT
ACTTCTGACAACGATCGGAGGACCGAAGGAGCTAACCGCTTTTTTGCACAACATGGGGGATCATGTAACT
CGCCTTGATCGTTGGGAACCGGAGCTGAATGAAGCCATACCAAACGACGAGCGTGACACCACGATGCCTG
TAGCAATGGCAACAACGTTGCGCAAACTATTAACTGGCGAACTACTTACTCTAGCTTCCCGGCAACAATT
AATAGACTGGATGGAGGCGGATAAAGTTGCAGGACCACTTCTGCGCTCGGCCCTTCCGGCTGGCTGGTTT
ATTGCTGATAAATCTGGAGCCGGTGAGCGTGGGTCTCGCGGTATCATTGCAGCACTGGGGCCAGATGGTA
AGCCCTCCCGTATCGTAGTTATCTACACGACGGGGAGTCAGGCAACTATGGATGAACGAAATAGACAGAT
CGCTGAGATAGGTGCCTCACTGATTAAGCATTGGTAACTGTCAGACCAAGTTTACTCATATATACTTTAG
ATTGATTTAAAACTTCATTTTTAATTTAAAAGGATCTAGGTGAAGATCCTTTTTGATAATCTCATGACCA
AAATCCCTTAACGTGAGTTTTCGTTCCACTGAGCGTCAGACCCCGTAGAAAAGATCAAAGGATCTTCTTG
AGATCCTTTTTTTCTGCGCGTAATCTGCTGCTTGCAAACAAAAAAACCACCGCTACCAGCGGTGGTTTGT
TTGCCGGATCAAGAGCTACCAACTCTTTTTCCGAAGGTAACTGGCTTCAGCAGAGCGCAGATACCAAATA
CTGTTCTTCTAGTGTAGCCGTAGTTAGGCCACCACTTCAAGAACTCTGTAGCACCGCCTACATACCTCGC
TCTGCTAATCCTGTTACCAGTGGCTGCTGCCAGTGGCGATAAGTCGTGTCTTACCGGGTTGGACTCAAGA
CGATAGTTACCGGATAAGGCGCAGCGGTCGGGCTGAACGGGGGGTTCGTGCACACAGCCCAGCTTGGAGC
GAACGACCTACACCGAACTGAGATACCTACAGCGTGAGCTATGAGAAAGCGCCACGCTTCCCGAAGGGAG
AAAGGCGGACAGGTATCCGGTAAGCGGCAGGGTCGGAACAGGAGAGCGCACGAGGGAGCTTCCAGGGGGA
AACGCCTGGTATCTTTATAGTCCTGTCGGGTTTCGCCACCTCTGACTTGAGCGTCGATTTTTGTGATGCT
CGTCAGGGGGGCGGAGCCTATGGAAAAACGCCAGCAACGCGGCCTTTTTACGGTTCCTGGCCTTTTGCTG
GCCTTTTGCTCACATGTTCTTTCCTGCGTTATCCCCTGATTCTGTGGATAACCGTATTACCGCCTTTGAG
TGAGCTGATACCGCTCGCCGCAGCCGAACGACCGAGCGCAGCGAGTCAGTGAGCGAGGAAGCGGAAGAGC
GCCCAATACGCAAACCGCCTCTCCCCGCGCGTTGGCCGATTCATTAATGCAGCAAGCTCATGGCTGACTA
ATTTTTTTTATTTATGCAGAGGCCGAGGCCGCCTCGGCCTCTGAGCTATTCCAGAAGTAGTGAGGAGGCT
TTTTTGGAGGCCTAGGCTTTTGCAAAAAGCTCCCCGTGGCACGACAGGTTTCCCGACTGGAAAGCGGGCA
GTGAGCGCAACGCAATTAATGTGAGTTAGCTCACTCATTAGGCACCCCAGGCTTTACACTTTATGCTTCC
GGCTCGTATGTTGTGTGGAATTGTGAGCGGATAACAATTTCACACAGGAAACAGCTATGACATGATTACG
AATTTCACAAATAAAGCATTTTTTTCACTGCATTCTAGTTGTGGTTTGTCCAAACTCATCAATGTATCTT
ATCATGTCTGGATCAACTGGATAACTCAAGCTAACCAAAATCATCCCAAACTTCCCACCCCATACCCTAT
TACCACTGCCAATTACCTGTGGTTTCATTTACTCTAAACCTGTGATTCCTCTGAATTATTTTCATTTTAA
AGAAATTGTATTTGTTAAATATGTACTACAAACTTAGTAGTTGGAAGGGCTAATTCACTCCCAAAGAAGA
CAAGATATCCTTGATCTGTGGATCTACCACACACAAGGCTACTTCCCTGATTAGCAGAACTACACACCAG
GGCCAGGGGTCAGATATCCACTGACCTTTGGATGGTGCTACAAGCTAGTACCAGTTGAGCCAGATAAGGT
AGAAGAGGCCAATAAAGGAGAGAACACCAGCTTGTTACACCCTGTGAGCCTGCATGGGATGGATGACCCG
GAGAGAGAAGTGTTAGAGTGGAGGTTTGACAGCCGCCTAGCATTTCATCACGTGGCCCGAGAGCTGCATC
CGGAGTACTTCAAGAACTGCTGATATCGAGCTTGCTACAAGGGACTTTCCGCTGGGGACTTTCCAGGGAG
GCGTGGCCTGGGCGGGACTGGGGAGTGGCGAGCCCTCAGATCCTGCATATAAGCAGCTGCTTTTTGCCTG
TACTGGGTCTCTCTGGTTAGACCAGATCTGAGCCTGGGAGCTCTCTGGCTAACTAGGGAACCCACTGCTT
AAGCCTCAATAAAGCTTGCCTTGAGTGCTTCAAGTAGTGTGTGCCCGTCTGTTGTGTGACTCTGGTAACT
AGAGATCCCTCAGACCCTTTTAGTCAGTGTGGAAAATCTCTAGCAGTGGCGCCCGAACAGGGACTTGAAA
GCGAAAGGGAAACCAGAGGAGCTCTCTCGACGCAGGACTCGGCTTGCTGAAGCGCGCACGGCAAGAGGCG
AGGGGCGGCGACTGGTGAGTACGCCAAAAATTTTGACTAGCGGAGGCTAGAAGGAGAGAGATGGGTGCGA
GAGCGTCAGTATTAAGCGGGGGAGAATTAGATCGCGATGGGAAAAAATTCGGTTAAGGCCAGGGGGAAAG
AAAAAATATAAATTAAAACATATAGTATGGGCAAGCAGGGAGCTAGAACGATTCGCAGTTAATCCTGGCC
TGTTAGAAACATCAGAAGGCTGTAGACAAATACTGGGACAGCTACAACCATCCCTTCAGACAGGATCAGA
AGAACTTAGATCATTATATAATACAGTAGCAACCCTCTATTGTGTGCATCAAAGGATAGAGATAAAAGAC
ACCAAGGAAGCTTTAGACAAGATAGAGGAAGAGCAAAACAAAAGTAAGACCACCGCACAGCAAGCGGCCG
GCCGCTGATCTTCAGACCTGGAGGAGGAGATATGAGGGACAATTGGAGAAGTGAATTATATAAATATAAA
GTAGTAAAAATTGAACCATTAGGAGTAGCACCCACCAAGGCAAAGAGAAGAGTGGTGCAGAGAGAAAAAA
GAGCAGTGGGAATAGGAGCTTTGTTCCTTGGGTTCTTGGGAGCAGCAGGAAGCACTATGGGCGCAGCGTC
AATGACGCTGACGGTACAGGCCAGACAATTATTGTCTGGTATAGTGCAGCAGCAGAACAATTTGCTGAGG
GCTATTGAGGCGCAACAGCATCTGTTGCAACTCACAGTCTGGGGCATCAAGCAGCTCCAGGCAAGAATCC
TGGCTGTGGAAAGATACCTAAAGGATCAACAGCTCCTGGGGATTTGGGGTTGCTCTGGAAAACTCATTTG
CACCACTGCTGTGCCTTGGAATGCTAGTTGGAGTAATAAATCTCTGGAACAGATTTGGAATCACACGACC
TGGATGGAGTGGGACAGAGAAATTAACAATTACACAAGCTTAATACACTCCTTAATTGAAGAATCGCAAA
ACCAGCAAGAAAAGAATGAACAAGAATTATTGGAATTAGATAAATGGGCAAGTTTGTGGAATTGGTTTAA
CATAACAAATTGGCTGTGGTATATAAAATTATTCATAATGATAGTAGGAGGCTTGGTAGGTTTAAGAATA
GTTTTTGCTGTACTTTCTATAGTGAATAGAGTTAGGCAGGGATATTCACCATTATCGTTTCAGACCCACC
TCCCAACCCCGA
Features (pLannotate 1.2.2; 30 found; start..end, strand, type, name):
    127..244     +  misc_feature   cPPT/CTS: central polypurine tract and central termination sequence of HIV-1
    292..1470    +  promoter       EF-1α promoter: strong constitutive promoter for human elongation factor EF-1α
   1491..1511    +  protein_bind   attB1: mutant version of attB; core recombination site for the Gateway® BP reaction BP Clonase™
   1517..5147    +  CDS            EGFR (fragment): precursor of human epidermal growth factor receptor
   5151..5175    -  protein_bind   attB2: mutant version of attB; recombination site for the Gateway® BP reaction BP Clonase™
   5183..5201    +  promoter       T3 promoter: promoter for bacteriophage T3 RNA polymerase
   5227..5245    -  promoter       T7 promoter: promoter for bacteriophage T7 RNA polymerase
   5251..5269    -  protein_bind   attB4 (fragment): mutant version of attB; core recombination site for the Gateway® BP reaction BP Clonase™
   5325..5366    +  CDS            V5 tag: epitope tag from simian virus 5
   5492..5954    +  misc_feature   IRES: internal ribosome entry site (IRES) of the encephalomyocarditis virus (EMCV)
   5968..6565    +  CDS            PuroR (fragment): puromycin N-acetyltransferase; pac from Streptomyces; confers resistance to puromycin
   6581..7169    +  misc_feature   WPRE: woodchuck hepatitis virus posttranscriptional regulatory element
   7177..7242    +  CDS            nef (fragment): NEF_HV1Z2 - Experimental evidence at protein level: Swiss-Prot protein existence level 1. Extracellular Nef protein targets CD4(+) T-lymphocytes for apoptosis by interacting with CXCR4 surface receptors. From Human immunodeficiency virus type 1 group M subtype D (isolate Z2/CDC-Z34) (HIV-1).
   7244..7477    +  LTR            3' LTR (ΔU3): self-inactivating 3' long terminal repeat (LTR) from HIV-1
   7682..7786    +  promoter       AmpR promoter: bla
   7787..8647    +  CDS            AmpR: β-lactamase; bla; confers resistance to ampicillin, carbenicillin, and related antibiotics
   8818..9406    +  rep_origin     ori: high-copy-number ColE1/pMB1/pBR322/pUC origin of replication
   9589..9643    +  CDS            lacI (fragment): lac repressor; lacI; The lac repressor binds to the lac operator to inhibit transcription in E. coli. This inhibition can be relieved by adding lactose or isopropyl-β-D-thiogalactopyranoside (IPTG).
   9649..9742    +  rep_origin     SV40 ori (fragment): SV40 origin of replication
   9767..9804    +  CDS            lacI (fragment): lac repressor; lacI; The lac repressor binds to the lac operator to inhibit transcription in E. coli. This inhibition can be relieved by adding lactose or isopropyl-β-D-thiogalactopyranoside (IPTG).
   9817..9838    +  protein_bind   CAP binding site: CAP binding activates transcription in the presence of cAMP. E. coli catabolite activator protein
   9853..9883    +  promoter       lac promoter: promoter for the E. coli lac operon
   9887..9909    +  protein_bind   lac operator (fragment): The lac repressor binds to the lac operator to inhibit transcription in E. coli. This inhibition can be relieved by adding lactose or isopropyl-β-D-thiogalactopyranoside (IPTG). lac repressor encoded by lacI
   9941..10024   +  polyA_signal   SV40 poly(A) signal (fragment): SV40 polyadenylation signal
  10191..10520   +  CDS            nef (fragment): NEF_HV1BR - Experimental evidence at protein level: Swiss-Prot protein existence level 1. Extracellular Nef protein targets CD4(+) T-lymphocytes for apoptosis by interacting with CXCR4 surface receptors (PubMed:14990729). From Human immunodeficiency virus type 1 group M subtype B (isolate BRU/LAI) (HIV-1).
  10568..10825   +  LTR            5' LTR (truncated): truncated 5' long terminal repeat (LTR) from HIV-1
  10872..10997   +  misc_feature   HIV-1 Ψ: packaging signal of human immunodeficiency virus type 1
  10981..11319   +  CDS            HIV-1 gag (fragment): gag protein from human immunodeficiency virus 1; gag
  11494..11727   +  misc_feature   RRE: The Rev response element (RRE) of HIV-1 allows for Rev-dependent mRNA export from the nucleus to the cytoplasm.
  12104..82      +  CDS            Rev (fragment) (across the origin): human immunodeficiency virus 1 (HIV-1) Rev protein; rev; enhances nuclear export of unspliced and incompletely spliced viral mRNAs
