[The description below was written by a language model from this plasmid's Addgene catalogue record and pLannotate feature annotations shown in this document.]
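Description:
pHAGE-EGFR-L838V is an HIV-1-based lentiviral expression plasmid of about 12.1 kb, built on the pHAGE backbone, that delivers human epidermal growth factor receptor carrying the L838V substitution into mammalian cells. In bacteria it is maintained through a high-copy ColE1/pUC-type origin and selected with ampicillin via the β-lactamase gene. The viral portion comprises a truncated 5' LTR, the Ψ packaging signal with adjoining gag sequence, the Rev response element for Rev-dependent nuclear export of the genomic RNA, a cPPT/CTS element that aids nuclear import of the reverse-transcribed genome, and a ΔU3 self-inactivating 3' LTR that leaves the integrated provirus without LTR promoter activity. Because the plasmid carries only fragments of viral genes, packaging functions have to be supplied in trans.

Within the transfer cassette, the constitutive human EF-1α promoter drives the EGFR open reading frame, which is flanked by attB1 and attB2 sites left by Gateway recombination. A V5 epitope sequence lies downstream of attB2, but the record does not say whether it is translated in frame with EGFR. An EMCV IRES then allows translation of puromycin N-acetyltransferase from the same transcript, so that puromycin-resistant transduced cells should also express the receptor. A WPRE precedes the 3' LTR to enhance transcript stability and expression. Short T3 and T7 promoters and lac- and SV40-derived fragments are backbone remnants. The stated purpose is lentiviral expression of EGFR L838V, and the associated publication concerns systematic functional annotation of somatic cancer mutations, consistent with its use to assess this variant's activity in stably transduced cell models.
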