Addgene plasmid #116275: pHAGE-EGFR-L838V
Purpose: Lentiviral expression of EGFR L838V
Depositing lab: Gordon Mills & Kenneth Scott. Depositing organization: Baylor College of Medicine. Publication: Systematic Functional Annotation of Somatic Mutations in Cancer. Ng PK, Li J, Jeong KJ, Shao S, Chen H, Tsang YH, Sengupta S, Wang Z, Bhavana VH, Tran R, Soewito S, Minussi DC, Moreno D, Kong K, Dogruluk T, Lu H, Gao J, Tokheim C, Zhou DC, Johnson AM, Zeng J, Ip CKM, Ju Z, Wester M, Yu S, Li Y, Vellano CP, Schultz N, Karchin R, Ding L, Lu Y, Cheung LWT, Chen K, Shaw KR, Meric-Bernstam F, Scott KL, Yi S, Sahni N, Liang H, Mills GB. Cancer Cell. 2018 Mar 12;33(3):450-462.e10. doi: 10.1016/j.ccell.2018.01.021. PubMed 29533785.
Backbone
  Vector backbone: pHAGE
  Vector type: Lentiviral
Growth in bacteria
  Bacterial resistance: Ampicillin, 100 μg/mL
  Growth temperature: 37°C
  Growth strain: Stbl3
  Copy number: High Copy
Gene/Insert
  Gene/Insert name: EGFR
  Species: H. sapiens (human)
  Mutation: L838V
  Entrez Gene: EGFR (a.k.a. ERBB, ERBB1, ERRP, HER1, NISBD2, NNCIS, PIG61, mENA)
  Cloning method: Gateway Cloning
Terms and licenses: Academic/Nonprofit Terms; Industry Terms: Not Available to Industry
How to cite: pHAGE-EGFR-L838V was a gift from Gordon Mills & Kenneth Scott (Addgene plasmid # 116275 ; http://n2t.net/addgene:116275 ; RRID:Addgene_116275)
