>Addgene plasmid #116275 | pHAGE-EGFR-L838V | depositor partial sequence | sequence record 219149 | insert
ATGCGACCCTCCGGGACGGCCGGGGCAGCGCTCCTGGCGCTGCTGGCTGCGCTCTGCCCGGCGAGTCGGG
CTCTGGAGGAAAAGAAAGTTTGCCAAGGCACGAGTAACAAGCTCACGCAGTTGGGCACTTTTGAAGATCA
TTTTCTCAGCCTCCAGAGGATGTTCAATAACTGTGAGGTGGTCCTTGGGAATTTGGAAATTACCTATGTG
CAGAGGAATTATGATCTTTCCTTCTTAAAGACCATCCAGGAGGTGGCTGGTTATGTCCTCATTGCCCTCA
ACACAGTGGAGCGAATTCCTTTGGAAAACCTGCAGATCATCAGAGGAAATATGTACTACGAAAATTCCTA
TGCCTTAGCAGTCTTATCTAACTATGATGCAAATAAAACCGGACTGAAGGAGCTGCCCATGAGAAATTTA
CAGGAAATCCTGCATGGCGCCGTGCGGTTCAGCAACAACCCTGCCCTGTGCAACGTGGAGAGCATCCAGT
GGCGGGACATAGTCAGCAGTGACTTTCTCAGCAACATGTCGATGGACTTCCAGAACCACCTGGGCAGCTG
CCAAAAGTGTGATCCAAGCTGTCCCAATGGGAGCTGCTGGGGTGCAGGAGAGGAGAACTGCCAGAAACTG
ACCAAAATCATCTGTGCCCAGCAGTGCTCCGGGCGCTGCCGTGGCAAGTCCCCCAGTGACTGCTGCCACA
ACCAGTGTGCTGCAGGCTGCACAGGCCCCCGGGAGAGCGACTGCCTGGTCTGCCGCAAATTCCGAGACGA
AGCCACGTGCAAGGACACCTGCCCCCCACTCATGCTCTACAACCCCACCACGTACCAGATGGATGTGAAC
CCCGAGGGCAAATACAGCTTTGGTGCCACCTGCGTGAAGAAGTGTCCCCGTAATTATGTGGTGACAGATC
ACGGCTCGTGCGTCCGAGCCTGTGGGGCCGACAGCTATGAGATGGAGGAAGACGGCGTCCGCAAGTGTAA
GAAGTGCGAAGGGCCTTGCCGCAAAGTGTGTAACGGAATAGGTATTGGTGAATTTAAAGACTCACTCTCC
ATAAATGCTACGAATATTAAACACTTCAAAAACTGCACCTCCATCAGTGGCGATCTCCACATCCTGCCGG
TGGCATTTAGGGGTGACTCCTTCACACATACTCCTCCTCTGGATCCACAGGAACTGGATATTCTGAAAAC
CGTAAAGGAAATCACAGGGTTTTTGCTGATTCAGGCTTGGCCTGAAAACAGGACGGACCTCCATGCCTTT
GAGAACCTAGAAATCATACGCGGCAGGACCAAGCAACATGGTCAGTTTTCTCTTGCAGTCGTCAGCCTGA
ACATAACATCCTTGGGATTACGCTCCCTCAAGGAGATAAGTGATGGAGATGTGATAATTTCAGGAAACAA
AAATTTGTGCTATGCAAATACAATAAACTGGAAAAAACTGTTTGGGACCTCCGGTCAGAAAACCAAAATT
ATAAGCAACAGAGGTGAAAACAGCTGCAAGGCCACAGGCCAGGTCTGCCATGCCTTGTGCTCCCCCGAGG
GCTGCTGGGGCCCGGAGCCCAGGGACTGCGTCTCTTGCCGGAATGTCAGCCGAGGCAGGGAATGCGTGGA
CAAGTGCAACCTTCTGGAGGGTGAGCCAAGGGAGTTTGTGGAGAACTCTGAGTGCATACAGTGCCACCCA
GAGTGCCTGCCTCAGGCCATGAACATCACCTGCACAGGACGGGGACCAGACAACTGTATCCAGTGTGCCC
ACTACATTGACGGCCCCCACTGCGTCAAGACCTGCCCGGCAGGAGTCATGGGAGAAAACAACACCCTGGT
CTGGAAGTACGCAGACGCCGGCCATGTGTGCCACCTGTGCCATCCAAACTGCACCTACGGATGCACTGGG
CCAGGTCTTGAAGGCTGTCCAACGAATGGGCCTAAGATCCCGTCCATCGCCACTGGGATGGTGGGGGCCC
TCCTCTTGCTGCTGGTGGTGGCCCTGGGGATCGGCCTCTTCATGCGAAGGCGCCACATCGTTCGGAAGCG
CACGCTGCGGAGGCTGCTGCAGGAGAGGGAGCTTGTGGAGCCTCTTACACCCAGTGGAGAAGCTCCCAAC
CAAGCTCTCTTGAGGATCTTGAAGGAAACTGAATTCAAAAAGATCAAAGTGCTGGGCTCCGGTGCGTTCG
GCACGGTGTATAAGGGACTCTGGATCCCAGAAGGTGAGAAAGTTAAAATTCCCGTCGCTATCAAGGAATT
AAGAGAAGCAACATCTCCGAAAGCCAACAAGGAAATCCTCGATGAAGCCTACGTGATGGCCAGCGTGGAC
AACCCCCACGTGTGCCGCCTGCTGGGCATCTGCCTCACCTCCACCGTGCAGCTCATCACGCAGCTCATGC
CCTTCGGCTGCCTCCTGGACTATGTCCGGGAACACAAAGACAATATTGGCTCCCAGTACCTGCTCAACTG
GTGTGTGCAGATCGCAAAGGGCATGAACTACTTGGAGGACCGTCGCTTGGTGCACCGCGACGTGGCAGCC
AGGAACGTACTGGTGAAAACACCGCAGCATGTCAAGATCACAGATTTTGGGCTGGCCAAACTGCTGGGTG
CGGAAGAGAAAGAATACCATGCAGAAGGAGGCAAAGTGCCTATCAAGTGGATGGCATTGGAATCAATTTT
ACACAGAATCTATACCCACCAGAGTGATGTCTGGAGCTACGGGGTGACCGTTTGGGAGTTGATGACCTTT
GGATCCAAGCCATATGACGGAATCCCTGCCAGCGAGATCTCCTCCATCCTGGAGAAAGGAGAACGCCTCC
CTCAGCCACCCATATGTACCATCGATGTCTACATGATCATGGTCAAGTGCTGGATGATAGACGCAGATAG
TCGCCCAAAGTTCCGTGAGTTGATCATCGAATTCTCCAAAATGGCCCGAGACCCCCAGCGCTACCTTGTC
ATTCAGGGGGATGAAAGAATGCATTTGCCAAGTCCTACAGACTCCAACTTCTACCGTGCCCTGATGGATG
AAGAAGACATGGACGACGTGGTGGATGCCGACGAGTACCTCATCCCACAGCAGGGCTTCTTCAGCAGCCC
CTCCACGTCACGGACTCCCCTCCTGAGCTCTCTGAGTGCAACCAGCAACAATTCCACCGTGGCTTGCATT
GATAGAAATGGGCTGCAAAGCTGTCCCATCAAGGAAGACAGCTTCTTGCAGCGATACAGCTCAGACCCCA
CAGGCGCCTTGACTGAGGACAGCATAGACGACACCTTCCTCCCAGTGCCTGAATACATAAACCAGTCCGT
TCCCAAAAGGCCCGCTGGCTCTGTGCAGAATCCTGTCTATCACAATCAGCCTCTGAACCCCGCGCCCAGC
AGAGACCCACACTACCAGGACCCCCACAGCACTGCAGTGGGCAACCCCGAGTATCTCAACACTGTCCAGC
CCACCTGTGTCAACAGCACATTCGACAGCCCTGCCCACTGGGCCCAGAAAGGCAGCCACCAAATTAGCCT
GGACAACCCTGACTACCAGCAGGACTTCTTTCCCAAGGAAGCCAAGCCAAATGGCATCTTTAAGGGCTCC
ACAGCTGAAAATGCAGAATACCTAAGGGTCGCGCCACAAAGCAGTGAATTTATTGGAGCATGA
